>Addgene plasmid #189927 | CMV-SauriABE8e | addgene full sequence | sequence record 371177 | Addgene NGS Result
AAAAGAGTTGGTAGCTCTTGATCCGGCAAACAAACCACCGCTGGTAGCGGTGGTTTTTTTGTTTGCAAGC
AGCAGATTACGCGCAGAAAAAAAGGATCTCAAGAAGATCCTTTGATCTTTTCTACGGGGTCTGACACTCA
GTGGAACGAAAACTCACGTTAAGGGATTTTGGTCATGAGATTATCAAAAAGGATCTTCACCTAGATCCTT
TTAAATTAAAAATGAAGTTTTAAATCAATCTAAAGTATATATGAGTAAACTTGGTCTGACAGTTACCAAT
GCTTAATCAGTGAGGCACCTATCTCAGCGATCTGTCTATTTCGTTCATCCATAGTTGCCTGACTCCCCGT
CGTGTAGATAACTACGATACGGGAGGGCTTACCATCTGGCCCCAGTGCTGCAATGATACCGCGAGACCCA
CGCTCACCGGCTCCAGATTTATCAGCAATAAACCAGCCAGCCGGAAGGGCCGAGCGCAGAAGTGGTCCTG
CAACTTTATCCGCCTCCATCCAGTCTATTAATTGTTGCCGGGAAGCTAGAGTAAGTAGTTCGCCAGTTAA
TAGTTTGCGCAACGTTGTTGCCATTGCTACAGGCATCGTGGTGTCACGCTCGTCGTTTGGTATGGCTTCA
TTCAGCTCCGGTTCCCAACGATCAAGGCGAGTTACATGATCCCCCATGTTGTGCAAAAAAGCGGTTAGCT
CCTTCGGTCCTCCGATCGTTGTCAGAAGTAAGTTGGCCGCAGTGTTATCACTCATGGTTATGGCAGCACT
GCATAATTCTCTTACTGTCATGCCATCCGTAAGATGCTTTTCTGTGACTGGTGAGTACTCAACCAAGTCA
TTCTGAGAATAGTGTATGCGGCGACCGAGTTGCTCTTGCCCGGCGTCAATACGGGATAATACCGCGCCAC
ATAGCAGAACTTTAAAAGTGCTCATCATTGGAAAACGTTCTTCGGGGCGAAAACTCTCAAGGATCTTACC
GCTGTTGAGATCCAGTTCGATGTAACCCACTCGTGCACCCAACTGATCTTCAGCATCTTTTACTTTCACC
AGCGTTTCTGGGTGAGCAAAAACAGGAAGGCAAAATGCCGCAAAAAAGGGAATAAGGGCGACACGGAAAT
GTTGAATACTCATACTCTTCCTTTTTCAATATTATTGAAGCATTTATCAGGGTTATTGTCTCATGAGCGG
ATACATATTTGAATGTATTTAGAAAAATAAACAAATAGGGGTTCCGCGCACATTTCCCCGAAAAGTGCCA
CCTGACGTCGACGGATCGGGAGATCGATCTCCCGATCCCCTAGGGTCGACTCTCAGTACAATCTGCTCTG
ATGCCGCATAGTTAAGCCAGTATCTGCTCCCTGCTTGTGTGTTGGAGGTCGCTGAGTAGTGCGCGAGCAA
AATTTAAGCTACAACAAGGCAAGGCTTGACCGACAATTGCATGAAGAATCTGCTTAGGGTTAGGCGTTTT
GCGCTGCTTCGCGATGTACGGGCCAGATATACGCGTTGACATTGATTATTGACTAGTTATTAATAGTAAT
CAATTACGGGGTCATTAGTTCATAGCCCATATATTGAGTTCCGCGTTACATAACTTACGGTAAATGGCCC
GCCTGGCTGACCGCCCAACGACCCCCGCCCATTGACGTCAATAATGACGTATGTTCCCATAGTAACGCCA
ATAGGGACTTTCCATTGACGTCAATGGGTGGAGTATTTACGGTAAACTGCCCACTTGGCAGTACATCAAG
TGTATCATATGCCAAGTACGCCCCCTATTGACGTCAATGACGGTAAATGGCCCGCCTGGCATTATGCCCA
GTACATGACCTTATGGGACTTTCCTACTTGGCAGTACATCTACGTATTAGTCATCGCTATTACCATGGTG
ATGCGGTTTTGGCAGTACATCAATGGGCGTGGATAGCGGTTTGACTCACGGGGATTTCCAAGTCTCCACC
CCATTGACGTCAATGGGAGTTTGTTTTGGCACCAAAATCAACGGGACTTTCCAAAATGTCGTAACAACTC
CGCCCCATTGACGCAAATGGGCGGTAGGCGTGTACGGTGGGAGGTCTATATAAGCAGAGCTGGTTTAGTG
AACCGTCAGATCCGCTAGAGATCCGCGGCCGCTAATACGACTCACTATAGGGAGAGCCGCCACCATGAAA
CGGACAGCCGACGGAAGCGAGTTCGAGTCACCAAAGAAGAAGCGGAAAGTCTCTGAGGTGGAGTTTTCCC
ACGAGTACTGGATGAGACATGCCCTGACCCTGGCCAAGAGGGCACGGGATGAGAGGGAGGTGCCTGTGGG
AGCCGTGCTGGTGCTGAACAATAGAGTGATCGGCGAGGGCTGGAACAGAGCCATCGGCCTGCACGACCCA
ACAGCCCATGCCGAAATTATGGCCCTGAGACAGGGCGGCCTGGTCATGCAGAACTACAGACTGATTGACG
CCACCCTGTACGTGACATTCGAGCCTTGCGTGATGTGCGCCGGCGCCATGATCCACTCTAGGATCGGCCG
CGTGGTGTTTGGCGTGAGGAACTCAAAAAGAGGCGCCGCAGGCTCCCTGATGAACGTGCTGAACTACCCC
GGCATGAATCACCGCGTCGAAATTACCGAGGGAATCCTGGCAGATGAATGTGCCGCCCTGCTGTGCGATT
TCTATCGGATGCCTAGACAGGTGTTCAATGCTCAGAAGAAGGCCCAGAGCTCCATCAACTCCGGAGGATC
TAGCGGAGGCTCCTCTGGCTCTGAGACACCTGGCACAAGCGAGAGCGCAACACCTGAAAGCAGCGGGGGC
AGCAGCGGGGGGTCAATGCAGGAGAACCAGCAGAAGCAAAATTACATCCTGGGCCTGGCCATCGGCATCA
CCAGCGTGGGCTATGGCCTGATCGACAGCAAGACCAGAGAAGTGATTGACGCCGGCGTGCGGCTATTCCC
AGAGGCCGACTCTGAAAACAACAGCAATAGAAGATCTAAGCGGGGCGCCCGGAGACTGAAAAGACGAAGA
ATCCACAGACTGAACAGAGTGAAAGACCTCCTGGCTGACTACCAGATGATCGACTTAAACAACGTGCCCA
AGTCTACCGACCCCTACACCATCCGGGTGAAGGGACTGCGGGAACCTCTGACCAAGGAAGAGTTTGCCAT
CGCTCTGCTGCATATCGCCAAGAGAAGAGGCCTGCACAACATCTCCGTGAGCATGGGCGATGAGGAACAG
GACAACGAGCTGTCCACCAAGCAGCAGCTGCAGAAGAACGCTCAGCAGCTGCAGGACAAATACGTGTGCG
AGCTGCAACTGGAAAGACTGACCAACATCAACAAGGTCAGAGGCGAGAAGAACCGGTTCAAGACCGAAGA
TTTCGTGAAGGAAGTGAAGCAGCTGTGCGAGACCCAGCGGCAGTACCACAACATCGACGATCAGTTCATC
CAGCAGTACATCGACCTGGTGAGCACCCGGAGAGAATACTTCGAGGGCCCTGGCAACGGCTCTCCATATG
GCTGGGATGGAGATCTGCTGAAGTGGTATGAGAAGCTGATGGGCAGATGCACCTACTTCCCTGAGGAGCT
GAGAAGCGTGAAGTACGCCTACAGCGCCGATCTGTTTAACGCCCTGAACGATCTGAACAACCTGGTTGTG
ACCCGCGACGACAACCCTAAGCTGGAATACTACGAGAAATACCACATTATCGAGAACGTGTTCAAGCAGA
AGAAAAATCCAACTCTGAAGCAAATCGCCAAAGAGATCGGCGTGCAGGATTACGACATCAGAGGATACAG
AATTACCAAGTCCGGTAAGCCTCAGTTCACCAGCTTCAAACTCTACCACGACCTGAAAAACATCTTTGAA
CAGGCCAAATACCTGGAAGATGTGGAGATGCTGGATGAGATAGCTAAAATCCTGACAATCTACCAAGACG
AGATCAGCATCAAGAAAGCCCTGGACCAGCTGCCTGAGCTGCTGACCGAGAGCGAAAAAAGCCAGATCGC
TCAGCTGACCGGCTACACCGGTACACATAGACTGTCTCTGAAGTGCATCCACATCGTGATCGACGAGCTG
TGGGAGAGCCCCGAAAACCAGATGGAAATCTTCACCAGACTGAACCTCAAGCCAAAGAAGGTGGAAATGA
GCGAGATCGACAGCATCCCTACCACACTGGTGGATGAGTTCATCCTGAGCCCTGTGGTGAAGCGGGCCTT
CATCCAGTCCATCAAGGTGATCAACGCTGTGATCAACAGATTCGGCCTGCCCGAGGACATCATTATCGAG
CTGGCCAGAGAGAAGAACAGCAAGGACAGAAGGAAGTTCATCAACAAGCTGCAGAAACAGAATGAGGCCA
CCCGGAAAAAAATCGAGCAGCTGCTGGCCAAGTACGGCAATACCAATGCCAAGTACATGATCGAAAAGAT
CAAGCTGCATGACATGCAGGAGGGCAAGTGTCTGTACAGCCTGGAAGCTATCCCCCTGGAAGACCTGCTG
TCTAATCCTACACACTACGAGGTGGACCACATCATCCCTAGAAGCGTGTCCTTCGACAACAGCCTGAACA
ACAAGGTTCTGGTGAAGCAAAGCGAGAACAGCAAGAAGGGCAATAGGACCCCTTACCAGTACCTGAGCAG
CAACGAGTCCAAGATCTCTTACAACCAGTTCAAGCAGCACATTCTGAACCTGTCTAAGGCCAAAGATAGA
ATCAGCAAGAAGAAACGAGATATGCTGCTGGAAGAACGGGACATCAACAAATTCGAGGTGCAGAAGGAAT
TCATCAACAGAAACCTTGTGGACACCCGGTACGCCACTCGGGAGCTGAGCAACCTGCTGAAGACCTACTT
CAGCACACACGACTACGCCGTGAAAGTGAAGACCATCAACGGCGGCTTCACAAACCACCTGAGGAAGGTG
TGGGACTTCAAGAAGCACCGGAACCACGGCTACAAGCACCACGCCGAGGATGCCCTGGTCATCGCCAACG
CCGACTTTCTGTTCAAAACCCACAAGGCCCTGAGACGGACAGACAAGATCCTGGAACAGCCTGGACTGGA
AGTCAACGACACCACCGTGAAGGTGGACACAGAGGAGAAGTACCAGGAGTTATTCGAGACACCGAAACAA
GTGAAGAACATCAAGCAGTTTAGAGATTTCAAGTATTCTCACAGAGTTGACAAGAAGCCCAACCGGCAGC
TGATCAATGATACCCTGTACAGTACCAGAGAGATCGATGGCGAAACCTACGTGGTCCAAACACTGAAAGA
CCTGTACGCCAAGGACAATGAAAAGGTGAAAAAGCTCTTTACAGAACGGCCTCAAAAGATACTGATGTAC
CAGCACGATCCTAAGACCTTTGAGAAACTGATGACCATTCTGAATCAGTACGCTGAGGCAAAGAATCCTC
TGGCCGCTTATTACGAGGATAAGGGCGAATACGTGACCAAGTACGCCAAGAAGGGCAACGGCCCTGCCAT
CCACAAGATCAAATACATCGACAAGAAACTGGGCAGCTACCTGGACGTGAGTAACAAATATCCTGAGACA
CAGAACAAGCTGGTGAAACTGTCTCTGAAGAGCTTTAGATTCGACATCTACAAATGTGAACAGGGCTACA
AGATGGTGTCCATTGGCTACCTCGACGTACTGAAGAAGGACAACTACTACTACATCCCCAAAGATAAGTA
CGAGGCCGAGAAGCAGAAAAAGAAGATCAAGGAAAGCGACCTCTTCGTGGGCAGCTTCTACTACAACGAC
CTGATCATGTACGAGGACGAACTCTTCCGGGTGATCGGAGTGAACTCCGATATCAACAACCTGGTTGAGC
TGAATATGGTCGACATCACCTACAAGGATTTCTGCGAGGTGAACAACGTGACAGGCGAGAAGAGAATCAA
GAAAACCATCGGAAAGAGAGTGGTGCTGATCGAGAAGTATACGACCGACATCCTGGGAAATCTGTATAAA
ACGCCCCTGCCTAAGAAGCCCCAGCTCATTTTCAAGAGAGGCGAGCTGTCTGGCGGCTCAAAAAGAACCG
CCGACGGCAGCGAATTCGAGCCCAAGAAGAAGAGGAAAGTCTAACCGGTCATCATCACCATCACCATTGA
GTTTAAACCCGCTGATCAGCCTCGACTGTGCCTTCTAGTTGCCAGCCATCTGTTGTTTGCCCCTCCCCCG
TGCCTTCCTTGACCCTGGAAGGTGCCACTCCCACTGTCCTTTCCTAATAAAATGAGGAAATTGCATCGCA
TTGTCTGAGTAGGTGTCATTCTATTCTGGGGGGTGGGGTGGGGCAGGACAGCAAGGGGGAGGATTGGGAA
GACAATAGCAGGCATGCTGGGGATGCGGTGGGCTCTATGGCTTCTGAGGCGGAAAGAACCAGCTGGGGCT
CGATACCGTCGACCTCTAGCTAGAGCTTGGCGTAATCATGGTCATAGCTGTTTCCTGTGTGAAATTGTTA
TCCGCTCACAATTCCACACAACATACGAGCCGGAAGCATAAAGTGTAAAGCCTAGGGTGCCTAATGAGTG
AGCTAACTCACATTAATTGCGTTGCGCTCACTGCCCGCTTTCCAGTCGGGAAACCTGTCGTGCCAGCTGC
ATTAATGAATCGGCCAACGCGCGGGGAGAGGCGGTTTGCGTATTGGGCGCTCTTCCGCTTCCTCGCTCAC
TGACTCGCTGCGCTCGGTCGTTCGGCTGCGGCGAGCGGTATCAGCTCACTCAAAGGCGGTAATACGGTTA
TCCACAGAATCAGGGGATAACGCAGGAAAGAACATGTGAGCAAAAGGCCAGCAAAAGGCCAGGAACCGTA
AAAAGGCCGCGTTGCTGGCGTTTTTCCATAGGCTCCGCCCCCCTGACGAGCATCACAAAAATCGACGCTC
AAGTCAGAGGTGGCGAAACCCGACAGGACTATAAAGATACCAGGCGTTTCCCCCTGGAAGCTCCCTCGTG
CGCTCTCCTGTTCCGACCCTGCCGCTTACCGGATACCTGTCCGCCTTTCTCCCTTCGGGAAGCGTGGCGC
TTTCTCATAGCTCACGCTGTAGGTATCTCAGTTCGGTGTAGGTCGTTCGCTCCAAGCTGGGCTGTGTGCA
CGAACCCCCCGTTCAGCCCGACCGCTGCGCCTTATCCGGTAACTATCGTCTTGAGTCCAACCCGGTAAGA
CACGACTTATCGCCACTGGCAGCAGCCACTGGTAACAGGATTAGCAGAGCGAGGTATGTAGGCGGTGCTA
CAGAGTTCTTGAAGTGGTGGCCTAACTACGGCTACACTAGAAGAACAGTATTTGGTATCTGCGCTCTGCT
GAAGCCAGTTACCTTCGGA
Features (pLannotate 1.2.2; 16 found; start..end, strand, type, name):
    273..1133    -  CDS            AmpR: β-lactamase; bla; confers resistance to ampicillin, carbenicillin, and related antibiotics
   1134..1238    -  promoter       AmpR promoter: bla
   1309..1353    -  misc_feature   bom (fragment): basis of mobility region from pBR322
   1584..1887    +  enhancer       CMV enhancer: human cytomegalovirus immediate early enhancer
   1888..2091    +  promoter       CMV promoter: human cytomegalovirus (CMV) immediate early promoter
   2133..2151    +  promoter       T7 promoter: promoter for bacteriophage T7 RNA polymerase
   2222..2713    +  CDS            tadA: TADA_ECOLI - Also known as yfhC. Experimental evidence at protein level: Swiss-Prot protein existence level 1. Catalyzes the deamination of adenosine to inosine at the wobble position 34 of tRNA(Arg2). Essential for cell viability. From Escherichia coli (strain K12).
   2834..5992    +  CDS            cas9: CAS9_STAAU - Experimental evidence at protein level: Swiss-Prot protein existence level 1. CRISPR (clustered regularly interspaced short palindromic repeat) is an adaptive immune system that provides protection against mobile genetic elements (viruses, transposable elements and conjugative plasmids). CRISPR clusters contain spacers, sequences complementary to antecedent mobile elements, and target invading nucleic acids. CRISPR clusters are transcribed and processed into CRISPR RNA (crRNA). In type II CRISPR systems correct processing of pre-crRNA requires a trans- encoded small RNA (tracrRNA)
   6116..6340    +  polyA_signal   bGH poly(A) signal: bovine growth hormone polyadenylation signal
   6344..6365    +  promoter       SV40 promoter (fragment): SV40 enhancer and early promoter
   6370..6386    +  misc_feature   MCS (fragment): pBluescript multiple cloning site
   6435..6451    -  protein_bind   lac operator: The lac repressor binds to the lac operator to inhibit transcription in E. coli. This inhibition can be relieved by adding lactose or isopropyl-β-D-thiogalactopyranoside (IPTG). lac repressor encoded by lacI
   6459..6489    -  promoter       lac promoter: promoter for the E. coli lac operon
   6504..6525    -  protein_bind   CAP binding site: CAP binding activates transcription in the presence of cAMP. E. coli catabolite activator protein
   6538..6630    -  CDS            lacI (fragment): lac repressor; lacI; The lac repressor binds to the lac operator to inhibit transcription in E. coli. This inhibition can be relieved by adding lactose or isopropyl-β-D-thiogalactopyranoside (IPTG).
   6813..102     -  rep_origin     ori (across the origin): high-copy-number ColE1/pMB1/pBR322/pUC origin of replication
