[The description below was written by a language model from this plasmid's Addgene catalogue record and pLannotate feature annotations shown in this document.]
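Description:
CMV-SauriABE8e is a 7.3 kb mammalian expression plasmid built on a pCMV backbone and intended for delivery by plasmid transfection. It is propagated in E. coli through a ColE1/pBR322-type origin of replication and selected with ampicillin via the β-lactamase gene and its native promoter. The backbone also carries short remnants of earlier cloning vectors: a bom fragment, a lac promoter/operator with CAP binding site, a lacI fragment, and pieces of an SV40 promoter and a pBluescript polylinker. None of these appears to contribute to the payload.

The insert, recorded as about 3.9 kb, encodes the adenine base editor SauriABE8e. The human cytomegalovirus immediate early enhancer and promoter drive a single open reading frame, and transcription ends at a bovine growth hormone polyadenylation signal. A T7 promoter sits just upstream of the coding region. The annotated frame begins with a TadA-derived adenosine deaminase domain, the evolved 8e variant according to the construct name. A gap in the annotation, presumably a linker, separates it from a roughly 3.2 kb Cas9. The annotation tool matched this Cas9 to the Staphylococcus aureus protein, whereas the name suggests a related compact "Sauri" orthologue. In editors of this type, a guide RNA-programmed Cas9 nickase positions the deaminase on the target strand, converting A•T to G•C without a double-strand break.

The mutation field lists "Nme2Cas9 D16A", which does not fit the Cas9 named and annotated here and may be carried over from a sibling construct. The actual nickase mutation is therefore not clearly stated. No guide RNA cassette is annotated, so a guide would need to be supplied separately. The associated work concerns compact adenine base editors sized for single-AAV delivery, and this plasmid serves to test the editor in cultured cells.
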