Addgene plasmid #189927: CMV-SauriABE8e
Purpose: Plasmid encoding SauriABE8e driven by the CMV promoter for plasmid transfection.
Depositing lab: David Liu. Depositing organization: Broad Institute. Publication: Efficient in vivo base editing via single adeno-associated viruses with size-optimized genomes encoding compact adenine base editors. Davis JR, Wang X, Witte IP, Huang TP, Levy JM, Raguram A, Banskota S, Seidah NG, Musunuru K, Liu DR. Nat Biomed Eng. 2022 Jul 28. pii: 10.1038/s41551-022-00911-4. doi: 10.1038/s41551-022-00911-4. PubMed 35902773.
Backbone
  Vector backbone: pCMV with a BR322 origin
  Vector type: Mammalian Expression
Growth in bacteria
  Bacterial resistance: Ampicillin, 100 μg/mL
  Growth temperature: 37°C
  Growth strain: DH5alpha
  Copy number: Unknown
Gene/Insert
  Gene/Insert name: SauriABE8e
  Insert size (bp): 3897
  Mutation: Nme2Cas9 D16A
  Promoter: CMV
  Cloning method: Unknown
  Sequencing primers: 5′ TGTCGTAACAACTCCGCCCCATTGA
Terms and licenses: Academic/Nonprofit Terms; Industry Terms: Not Available to Industry
How to cite: CMV-SauriABE8e was a gift from David Liu (Addgene plasmid # 189927 ; http://n2t.net/addgene:189927 ; RRID:Addgene_189927)
